Addgene plasmid #244849: pLentiCRISPR IMMP1L sg1
Purpose: Knockout of human IMMP1L
Depositing lab: Alexis Jourdain. Depositing organization: Universite de Lausanne (UNIL). Publication: An updated inventory of genes essential for oxidative phosphorylation identifies a mitochondrial origin in familial Meniere's disease. Harhai M, Foged MM, Zarges C, Landoni JC, Chollet S, Simonelli M, Recazens E, Lisci M, Laban N, Manley S, Riemer J, Lopez-Escamez JA, Lysakowski A, Jourdain AA. Cell Rep. 2025 Jul 25;44(8):116069. doi: 10.1016/j.celrep.2025.116069. PubMed 40714634.
Backbone
  Vector backbone: lentiCRISPR v2 puro
  Backbone manufacturer: Feng Zhang (Addgene #52961)
  Vector type: Lentiviral, CRISPR
  Selectable markers: Puromycin
Growth in bacteria
  Bacterial resistance: Ampicillin, 100 μg/mL
  Growth temperature: 37°C
  Growth strain: NEB Stable
  Copy number: High Copy
Gene/Insert
  Gene/Insert name: IMMP1L sgRNA
  gRNA/shRNA sequence: ATACGTTGGTGGTGTTGTCA
  Species: H. sapiens (human)
  Entrez Gene: IMMP1L (a.k.a. IMMP1, IMP1, IMP1-LIKE)
  Promoter: U6
  Cloning method: Restriction Enzyme; 5′ cloning site Unknown (unknown if destroyed)
Resource information
  A portion of this plasmid was derived from a plasmid made by: Integrated DNA Technologies
Terms and licenses: Academic/Nonprofit Terms; Industry Terms: Not Available to Industry
How to cite: pLentiCRISPR IMMP1L sg1 was a gift from Alexis Jourdain (Addgene plasmid # 244849 ; http://n2t.net/addgene:244849 ; RRID:Addgene_244849)
