[The description below was written by a language model from this plasmid's Addgene catalogue record and pLannotate feature annotations shown in this document.]
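Description:
pLentiCRISPR IMMP1L sg1 is an all-in-one lentiviral CRISPR plasmid built on the lentiCRISPR v2 puro backbone and designed to knock out human IMMP1L. In bacteria it is maintained as a high-copy plasmid through a ColE1/pUC-type origin and selected with ampicillin via the β-lactamase gene. The sequenced record of about 13 kb also carries an f1 origin and, outside the viral region, an SV40/EM7-driven bleomycin/Zeocin resistance cassette with an SV40 polyadenylation signal.

The transfer cassette follows a third-generation, self-inactivating layout. A CMV enhancer/promoter is fused to a truncated HIV-1 5' LTR to drive genomic RNA production in packaging cells. This is followed by the Ψ packaging signal with a partial gag sequence, the Rev response element for nuclear export, and the cPPT/CTS, which aids nuclear import. Within this frame, a human U6 RNA polymerase III promoter expresses the IMMP1L-targeting spacer joined to the Streptococcus pyogenes guide RNA scaffold. An EF-1α core promoter drives S. pyogenes Cas9, and the puromycin N-acetyltransferase coding sequence lies downstream in the same orientation. The annotation does not label the linker between Cas9 and the puromycin marker, nor any epitope tags or nuclear localisation signals. A WPRE enhances transcript expression ahead of the ΔU3 3' LTR, which inactivates the viral promoter after integration.

Once packaged with helper plasmids and transduced into human cells, the construct delivers nuclease and guide together and allows puromycin selection of transduced cells. The associated publication concerns genes essential for oxidative phosphorylation, which fits its use for IMMP1L loss-of-function studies. The "sg1" in the name suggests it is one of several guides against this gene.
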