Features (pLannotate 1.2.2; 33 found; start..end, strand, type, name):
    583..1171    +  misc_feature   WPRE: woodchuck hepatitis virus posttranscriptional regulatory element
   1222..1241    +  misc_feature   cPPT/CTS (fragment): central polypurine tract and central termination sequence of HIV-1
   1243..1476    +  LTR            3' LTR (ΔU3): self-inactivating 3' long terminal repeat (LTR) from HIV-1
   1508..1732    +  polyA_signal   bGH poly(A) signal: bovine growth hormone polyadenylation signal
   1736..1757    +  promoter       SV40 promoter (fragment): SV40 enhancer and early promoter
   1778..2206    +  rep_origin     f1 ori (sequence partly withheld): f1 bacteriophage origin of replication; arrow indicates direction of (+) strand synthesis
   2220..2549    +  promoter       SV40 promoter: SV40 enhancer and early promoter
   2597..2644    +  promoter       EM7 promoter: synthetic bacterial promoter&nbsp
   2663..3037    +  CDS            BleoR: antibiotic-binding protein; Sh ble from Streptoalloteichus hindustanus; confers resistance to bleomycin, phleomycin, and Zeocin™
   3047..3172    +  CDS            ble (fragment): BLE_KLEPN - Experimental evidence at protein level: Swiss-Prot protein existence level 1. Binding protein with a strong affinity to the bleomycin family of antibiotics. Binds to CL990; an antimitotic-antibiotic compound. From Klebsiella pneumoniae.
   3167..3288    +  polyA_signal   SV40 poly(A) signal: SV40 polyadenylation signal
   3359..3381    -  protein_bind   lac operator (fragment): The lac repressor binds to the lac operator to inhibit transcription in E. coli. This inhibition can be relieved by adding lactose or isopropyl-β-D-thiogalactopyranoside (IPTG). lac repressor encoded by lacI
   3385..3415    -  promoter       lac promoter: promoter for the E. coli lac operon
   3430..3451    -  protein_bind   CAP binding site: CAP binding activates transcription in the presence of cAMP. E. coli catabolite activator protein
   3464..3556    -  CDS            lacI (fragment): lac repressor; lacI; The lac repressor binds to the lac operator to inhibit transcription in E. coli. This inhibition can be relieved by adding lactose or isopropyl-β-D-thiogalactopyranoside (IPTG).
   3739..4327    -  rep_origin     ori: high-copy-number ColE1/pMB1/pBR322/pUC origin of replication
   4498..5358    -  CDS            AmpR: β-lactamase; bla; confers resistance to ampicillin, carbenicillin, and related antibiotics
   5359..5463    -  promoter       AmpR promoter: bla
   5522..5574    -  misc_feature   bom (fragment): basis of mobility region from pBR322
   5805..6108    +  enhancer       CMV enhancer: human cytomegalovirus immediate early enhancer
   6109..6308    +  promoter       CMV promoter: human cytomegalovirus (CMV) immediate early promoter
   6326..6506    +  LTR            5' LTR (truncated): truncated 5' long terminal repeat (LTR) from HIV-1
   6553..6678    +  misc_feature   HIV-1 Ψ: packaging signal of human immunodeficiency virus type 1
   6662..7025    +  CDS            HIV-1 gag (fragment): gag protein from human immunodeficiency virus 1; gag
   7171..7404    +  misc_feature   RRE: The Rev response element (RRE) of HIV-1 allows for Rev-dependent mRNA export from the nucleus to the cytoplasm.
   7781..7881    +  CDS            Rev (fragment): human immunodeficiency virus 1 (HIV-1) Rev protein; rev; enhances nuclear export of unspliced and incompletely spliced viral mRNAs
   7931..8048    +  misc_feature   cPPT/CTS: central polypurine tract and central termination sequence of HIV-1
   8099..8339    +  promoter       U6 promoter: RNA polymerase III promoter for human U6 snRNA
   8369..8444    +  misc_RNA       gRNA scaffold: guide RNA scaffold for the Streptococcus pyogenes CRISPR/Cas9 system
   8462..8480    +  CDS            small t antigen (fragment): SV40 (simian virus 40) small t antigen
   8506..8717    +  promoter       EF-1α core promoter: core promoter for human elongation factor EF-1α
   8742..12845   +  CDS            Cas9: Cas9 (Csn1) endonuclease from the Streptococcus pyogenes Type II CRISPR/Cas system generates RNA-guided double strand breaks in DNA
  12983..567     +  CDS            PuroR (fragment) (across the origin): puromycin N-acetyltransferase; pac from Streptomyces; confers resistance to puromycin
>Addgene plasmid #244849 | pLentiCRISPR IMMP1L sg1 | addgene full sequence | sequence record 489379 | Addgene NGS Result
ACCCGCGACGACGTCCCCAGGGCCGTACGCACCCTCGCCGCCGCGTTCGCCGACTACCCCGCCACGCGCC
ACACCGTCGATCCGGACCGCCACATCGAGCGGGTCACCGAGCTGCAAGAACTCTTCCTCACGCGCGTCGG
GCTCGACATCGGCAAGGTGTGGGTCGCGGACGACGGCGCCGCGGTGGCGGTCTGGACCACGCCGGAGAGC
GTCGAAGCGGGGGCGGTGTTCGCCGAGATCGGCCCGCGCATGGCCGAGTTGAGCGGTTCCCGGCTGGCCG
CGCAGCAACAGATGGAAGGCCTCCTGGCGCCGCACCGGCCCAAGGAGCCCGCGTGGTTCCTGGCCACCGT
CGGAGTCTCGCCCGACCACCAGGGCAAGGGTCTGGGCAGCGCCGTCGTGCTCCCCGGAGTGGAGGCGGCC
GAGCGCGCCGGGGTGCCCGCCTTCCTGGAGACCTCCGCGCCCCGCAACCTCCCCTTCTACGAGCGGCTCG
GCTTCACCGTCACCGCCGACGTCGAGGTGCCCGAAGGACCGCGCACCTGGTGCATGACCCGCAAGCCCGG
TGCCTGAACGCGTTAAGTCGACAATCAACCTCTGGATTACAAAATTTGTGAAAGATTGACTGGTATTCTT
AACTATGTTGCTCCTTTTACGCTATGTGGATACGCTGCTTTAATGCCTTTGTATCATGCTATTGCTTCCC
GTATGGCTTTCATTTTCTCCTCCTTGTATAAATCCTGGTTGCTGTCTCTTTATGAGGAGTTGTGGCCCGT
TGTCAGGCAACGTGGCGTGGTGTGCACTGTGTTTGCTGACGCAACCCCCACTGGTTGGGGCATTGCCACC
ACCTGTCAGCTCCTTTCCGGGACTTTCGCTTTCCCCCTCCCTATTGCCACGGCGGAACTCATCGCCGCCT
GCCTTGCCCGCTGCTGGACAGGGGCTCGGCTGTTGGGCACTGACAATTCCGTGGTGTTGTCGGGGAAATC
ATCGTCCTTTCCTTGGCTGCTCGCCTGTGTTGCCACCTGGATTCTGCGCGGGACGTCCTTCTGCTACGTC
CCTTCGGCCCTCAATCCAGCGGACCTTCCTTCCCGCGGCCTGCTGCCGGCTCTGCGGCCTCTTCCGCGTC
TTCGCCTTCGCCCTCAGACGAGTCGGATCTCCCTTTGGGCCGCCTCCCCGCGTCGACTTTAAGACCAATG
ACTTACAAGGCAGCTGTAGATCTTAGCCACTTTTTAAAAGAAAAGGGGGGACTGGAAGGGCTAATTCACT
CCCAACGAAGACAAGATCTGCTTTTTGCTTGTACTGGGTCTCTCTGGTTAGACCAGATCTGAGCCTGGGA
GCTCTCTGGCTAACTAGGGAACCCACTGCTTAAGCCTCAATAAAGCTTGCCTTGAGTGCTTCAAGTAGTG
TGTGCCCGTCTGTTGTGTGACTCTGGTAACTAGAGATCCCTCAGACCCTTTTAGTCAGTGTGGAAAATCT
CTAGCAGGGCCCGTTTAAACCCGCTGATCAGCCTCGACTGTGCCTTCTAGTTGCCAGCCATCTGTTGTTT
GCCCCTCCCCCGTGCCTTCCTTGACCCTGGAAGGTGCCACTCCCACTGTCCTTTCCTAATAAAATGAGGA
AATTGCATCGCATTGTCTGAGTAGGTGTCATTCTATTCTGGGGGGTGGGGTGGGGCAGGACAGCAAGGGG
GAGGATTGGGAAGACAATAGCAGGCATGCTGGGGATGCGGTGGGCTCTATGGCTTCTGAGGCGGAAAGAA
CCAGCTGGGGCTCTAGGGGGTATCCCC
[124 nt withheld, positions 1778-1901]
C
[91 nt withheld, positions 1903-1993]
A
[49 nt withheld, positions 1995-2043]
CCTTTGACGTTGGAGTCCACGTTCTTT
[37 nt withheld, positions 2071-2107]
ACCCTATCTCGGTCTATTCTTTTGATTTATAAGGGATTTTGCCGATTTCGGCCTATTGGTTAAAAAATGA
GCTGATTTAACAAAAATTTAACGCGAATTAATTCTGTGGAATGTGTGTCAGTTAGGGTGTGGAAAGTCCC
CAGGCTCCCCAGCAGGCAGAAGTATGCAAAGCATGCATCTCAATTAGTCAGCAACCAGGTGTGGAAAGTC
CCCAGGCTCCCCAGCAGGCAGAAGTATGCAAAGCATGCATCTCAATTAGTCAGCAACCATAGTCCCGCCC
CTAACTCCGCCCATCCCGCCCCTAACTCCGCCCAGTTCCGCCCATTCTCCGCCCCATGGCTGACTAATTT
TTTTTATTTATGCAGAGGCCGAGGCCGCCTCTGCCTCTGAGCTATTCCAGAAGTAGTGAGGAGGCTTTTT
TGGAGGCCTAGGCTTTTGCAAAAAGCTCCCGGGAGCTTGTATATCCATTTTCGGATCTGATCAGCACGTG
TTGACAATTAATCATCGGCATAGTATATCGGCATAGTATAATACGACAAGGTGAGGAACTAAACCATGGC
CAAGTTGACCAGTGCCGTTCCGGTGCTCACCGCGCGCGACGTCGCCGGAGCGGTCGAGTTCTGGACCGAC
CGGCTCGGGTTCTCCCGGGACTTCGTGGAGGACGACTTCGCCGGTGTGGTCCGGGACGACGTGACCCTGT
TCATCAGCGCGGTCCAGGACCAGGTGGTGCCGGACAACACCCTGGCCTGGGTGTGGGTGCGCGGCCTGGA
CGAGCTGTACGCCGAGTGGTCGGAGGTCGTGTCCACGAACTTCCGGGACGCCTCCGGGCCGGCCATGACC
GAGATCGGCGAGCAGCCGTGGGGGCGGGAGTTCGCCCTGCGCGACCCGGCCGGCAACTGCGTGCACTTCG
TGGCCGAGGAGCAGGACTGACACGTGCTACGAGATTTCGATTCCACCGCCGCCTTCTATGAAAGGTTGGG
CTTCGGAATCGTTTTCCGGGACGCCGGCTGGATGATCCTCCAGCGCGGGGATCTCATGCTGGAGTTCTTC
GCCCACCCCAACTTGTTTATTGCAGCTTATAATGGTTACAAATAAAGCAATAGCATCACAAATTTCACAA
ATAAAGCATTTTTTTCACTGCATTCTAGTTGTGGTTTGTCCAAACTCATCAATGTATCTTATCATGTCTG
TATACCGTCGACCTCTAGCTAGAGCTTGGCGTAATCATGGTCATAGCTGTTTCCTGTGTGAAATTGTTAT
CCGCTCACAATTCCACACAACATACGAGCCGGAAGCATAAAGTGTAAAGCCTGGGGTGCCTAATGAGTGA
GCTAACTCACATTAATTGCGTTGCGCTCACTGCCCGCTTTCCAGTCGGGAAACCTGTCGTGCCAGCTGCA
TTAATGAATCGGCCAACGCGCGGGGAGAGGCGGTTTGCGTATTGGGCGCTCTTCCGCTTCCTCGCTCACT
GACTCGCTGCGCTCGGTCGTTCGGCTGCGGCGAGCGGTATCAGCTCACTCAAAGGCGGTAATACGGTTAT
CCACAGAATCAGGGGATAACGCAGGAAAGAACATGTGAGCAAAAGGCCAGCAAAAGGCCAGGAACCGTAA
AAAGGCCGCGTTGCTGGCGTTTTTCCATAGGCTCCGCCCCCCTGACGAGCATCACAAAAATCGACGCTCA
AGTCAGAGGTGGCGAAACCCGACAGGACTATAAAGATACCAGGCGTTTCCCCCTGGAAGCTCCCTCGTGC
GCTCTCCTGTTCCGACCCTGCCGCTTACCGGATACCTGTCCGCCTTTCTCCCTTCGGGAAGCGTGGCGCT
TTCTCATAGCTCACGCTGTAGGTATCTCAGTTCGGTGTAGGTCGTTCGCTCCAAGCTGGGCTGTGTGCAC
GAACCCCCCGTTCAGCCCGACCGCTGCGCCTTATCCGGTAACTATCGTCTTGAGTCCAACCCGGTAAGAC
ACGACTTATCGCCACTGGCAGCAGCCACTGGTAACAGGATTAGCAGAGCGAGGTATGTAGGCGGTGCTAC
AGAGTTCTTGAAGTGGTGGCCTAACTACGGCTACACTAGAAGAACAGTATTTGGTATCTGCGCTCTGCTG
AAGCCAGTTACCTTCGGAAAAAGAGTTGGTAGCTCTTGATCCGGCAAACAAACCACCGCTGGTAGCGGTG
GTTTTTTTGTTTGCAAGCAGCAGATTACGCGCAGAAAAAAAGGATCTCAAGAAGATCCTTTGATCTTTTC
TACGGGGTCTGACGCTCAGTGGAACGAAAACTCACGTTAAGGGATTTTGGTCATGAGATTATCAAAAAGG
ATCTTCACCTAGATCCTTTTAAATTAAAAATGAAGTTTTAAATCAATCTAAAGTATATATGAGTAAACTT
GGTCTGACAGTTACCAATGCTTAATCAGTGAGGCACCTATCTCAGCGATCTGTCTATTTCGTTCATCCAT
AGTTGCCTGACTCCCCGTCGTGTAGATAACTACGATACGGGAGGGCTTACCATCTGGCCCCAGTGCTGCA
ATGATACCGCGAGACCCACGCTCACCGGCTCCAGATTTATCAGCAATAAACCAGCCAGCCGGAAGGGCCG
AGCGCAGAAGTGGTCCTGCAACTTTATCCGCCTCCATCCAGTCTATTAATTGTTGCCGGGAAGCTAGAGT
AAGTAGTTCGCCAGTTAATAGTTTGCGCAACGTTGTTGCCATTGCTACAGGCATCGTGGTGTCACGCTCG
TCGTTTGGTATGGCTTCATTCAGCTCCGGTTCCCAACGATCAAGGCGAGTTACATGATCCCCCATGTTGT
GCAAAAAAGCGGTTAGCTCCTTCGGTCCTCCGATCGTTGTCAGAAGTAAGTTGGCCGCAGTGTTATCACT
CATGGTTATGGCAGCACTGCATAATTCTCTTACTGTCATGCCATCCGTAAGATGCTTTTCTGTGACTGGT
GAGTACTCAACCAAGTCATTCTGAGAATAGTGTATGCGGCGACCGAGTTGCTCTTGCCCGGCGTCAATAC
GGGATAATACCGCGCCACATAGCAGAACTTTAAAAGTGCTCATCATTGGAAAACGTTCTTCGGGGCGAAA
ACTCTCAAGGATCTTACCGCTGTTGAGATCCAGTTCGATGTAACCCACTCGTGCACCCAACTGATCTTCA
GCATCTTTTACTTTCACCAGCGTTTCTGGGTGAGCAAAAACAGGAAGGCAAAATGCCGCAAAAAAGGGAA
TAAGGGCGACACGGAAATGTTGAATACTCATACTCTTCCTTTTTCAATATTATTGAAGCATTTATCAGGG
TTATTGTCTCATGAGCGGATACATATTTGAATGTATTTAGAAAAATAAACAAATAGGGGTTCCGCGCACA
TTTCCCCGAAAAGTGCCACCTGACGTCGACGGATCGGGAGATCTCCCGATCCCCTATGGTGCACTCTCAG
TACAATCTGCTCTGATGCCGCATAGTTAAGCCAGTATCTGCTCCCTGCTTGTGTGTTGGAGGTCGCTGAG
TAGTGCGCGAGCAAAATTTAAGCTACAACAAGGCAAGGCTTGACCGACAATTGCATGAAGAATCTGCTTA
GGGTTAGGCGTTTTGCGCTGCTTCGCGATGTACGGGCCAGATATACGCGTTGACATTGATTATTGACTAG
TTATTAATAGTAATCAATTAGGGGGTCATTAGTTCATAGCCCATATATGGAGTTCCGCGTTACATAACTT
ACGGTAAATGGCCCGCCTGGCTGACCGCCCAACGACCCCCGCCCATTGACGTCAATAATGACGTATGTTC
CCATAGTAACGCCAATAGGGACTTTCCATTGACGTCAATGGGTGGAGTATTTACGGTAAACTGCCCACTT
GGCAGTACATCAAGTGTATCATATGCCAAGTACGCCCCCTATTGACGTCAATGACGGTAAATGGCCCGCC
TGGCATTATGCCCAGTACATGACCTTATGGGACTTTCCTACTTGGCAGTACATCTACGTATTAGTCATCG
CTATTACCATGGTGATGCGGTTTTGGCAGTACATCAATGGGCGTGGATAGCGGTTTGACTCACGGGGATT
TCCAAGTCTCCACCCCATTGACGTCAATGGGAGTTTGTTTTGGCACCAAAATCAACGGGACTTTCCAAAA
TGTCGTAACAACTCCGCCCCATTGACGCAAATGGGCGGTAGGCGTGTACGGTGGGAGGTCTATATAAGCA
GCGCGTTTTGCCTGTACTGGGTCTCTCTGGTTAGACCAGATCTGAGCCTGGGAGCTCTCTGGCTAACTAG
GGAACCCACTGCTTAAGCCTCAATAAAGCTTGCCTTGAGTGCTTCAAGTAGTGTGTGCCCGTCTGTTGTG
TGACTCTGGTAACTAGAGATCCCTCAGACCCTTTTAGTCAGTGTGGAAAATCTCTAGCAGTGGCGCCCGA
ACAGGGACTTGAAAGCGAAAGGGAAACCAGAGGAGCTCTCTCGACGCAGGACTCGGCTTGCTGAAGCGCG
CACGGCAAGAGGCGAGGGGCGGCGACTGGTGAGTACGCCAAAAATTTTGACTAGCGGAGGCTAGAAGGAG
AGAGATGGGTGCGAGAGCGTCAGTATTAAGCGGGGGAGAATTAGATCGCGATGGGAAAAAATTCGGTTAA
GGCCAGGGGGAAAGAAAAAATATAAATTAAAACATATAGTATGGGCAAGCAGGGAGCTAGAACGATTCGC
AGTTAATCCTGGCCTGTTAGAAACATCAGAAGGCTGTAGACAAATACTGGGACAGCTACAACCATCCCTT
CAGACAGGATCAGAAGAACTTAGATCATTATATAATACAGTAGCAACCCTCTATTGTGTGCATCAAAGGA
TAGAGATAAAAGACACCAAGGAAGCTTTAGACAAGATAGAGGAAGAGCAAAACAAAAGTAAGACCACCGC
ACAGCAAGCGGCCGCTGATCTTCAGACCTGGAGGAGGAGATATGAGGGACAATTGGAGAAGTGAATTATA
TAAATATAAAGTAGTAAAAATTGAACCATTAGGAGTAGCACCCACCAAGGCAAAGAGAAGAGTGGTGCAG
AGAGAAAAAAGAGCAGTGGGAATAGGAGCTTTGTTCCTTGGGTTCTTGGGAGCAGCAGGAAGCACTATGG
GCGCAGCGTCAATGACGCTGACGGTACAGGCCAGACAATTATTGTCTGGTATAGTGCAGCAGCAGAACAA
TTTGCTGAGGGCTATTGAGGCGCAACAGCATCTGTTGCAACTCACAGTCTGGGGCATCAAGCAGCTCCAG
GCAAGAATCCTGGCTGTGGAAAGATACCTAAAGGATCAACAGCTCCTGGGGATTTGGGGTTGCTCTGGAA
AACTCATTTGCACCACTGCTGTGCCTTGGAATGCTAGTTGGAGTAATAAATCTCTGGAACAGATTTGGAA
TCACACGACCTGGATGGAGTGGGACAGAGAAATTAACAATTACACAAGCTTAATACACTCCTTAATTGAA
GAATCGCAAAACCAGCAAGAAAAGAATGAACAAGAATTATTGGAATTAGATAAATGGGCAAGTTTGTGGA
ATTGGTTTAACATAACAAATTGGCTGTGGTATATAAAATTATTCATAATGATAGTAGGAGGCTTGGTAGG
TTTAAGAATAGTTTTTGCTGTACTTTCTATAGTGAATAGAGTTAGGCAGGGATATTCACCATTATCGTTT
CAGACCCACCTCCCAACCCCGAGGGGACCCGACAGGCCCGAAGGAATAGAAGAAGAAGGTGGAGAGAGAG
ACAGAGACAGATCCATTCGATTAGTGAACGGATCGGCACTGCGTGCGCCAATTCTGCAGACAAATGGCAG
TATTCATCCACAATTTTAAAAGAAAAGGGGGGATTGGGGGGTACAGTGCAGGGGAAAGAATAGTAGACAT
AATAGCAACAGACATACAAACTAAAGAATTACAAAAACAAATTACAAAAATTCAAAATTTTCGGGTTTAT
TACAGGGACAGCAGAGATCCAGTTTGGTTAATTAAGGTACCGAGGGCCTATTTCCCATGATTCCTTCATA
TTTGCATATACGATACAAGGCTGTTAGAGAGATAATTAGAATTAATTTGACTGTAAACACAAAGATATTA
GTACAAAATACGTGACGTAGAAAGTAATAATTTCTTGGGTAGTTTGCAGTTTTAAAATTATGTTTTAAAA
TGGACTATCATATGCTTACCGTAACTTGAAAGTATTTCGATTTCTTGGCTTTATATATCTTGTGGAAAGG
ACGAAACACCGATACGTTGGTGGTGTTGTCAGTTTTAGAGCTAGAAATAGCAAGTTAAAATAAGGCTAGT
CCGTTATCAACTTGAAAAAGTGGCACCGAGTCGGTGCTTTTTTGAATTCGCTAGCTAGGTCTTGAAAGGA
GTGGGAATTGGCTCCGGTGCCCGTCAGTGGGCAGAGCGCACATCGCCCACAGTCCCCGAGAAGTTGGGGG
GAGGGGTCGGCAATTGATCCGGTGCCTAGAGAAGGTGGCGCGGGGTAAACTGGGAAAGTGATGTCGTGTA
CTGGCTCCGCCTTTTTCCCGAGGGTGGGGGAGAACCGTATATAAGTGCAGTAGTCGCCGTGAACGTTCTT
TTTCGCAACGGGTTTGCCGCCAGAACACAGGACCGGTTCTAGAGCGCTGCCACCATGGACAAGAAGTACA
GCATCGGCCTGGACATCGGCACCAACTCTGTGGGCTGGGCCGTGATCACCGACGAGTACAAGGTGCCCAG
CAAGAAATTCAAGGTGCTGGGCAACACCGACCGGCACAGCATCAAGAAGAACCTGATCGGAGCCCTGCTG
TTCGACAGCGGCGAAACAGCCGAGGCCACCCGGCTGAAGAGAACCGCCAGAAGAAGATACACCAGACGGA
AGAACCGGATCTGCTATCTGCAAGAGATCTTCAGCAACGAGATGGCCAAGGTGGACGACAGCTTCTTCCA
CAGACTGGAAGAGTCCTTCCTGGTGGAAGAGGATAAGAAGCACGAGCGGCACCCCATCTTCGGCAACATC
GTGGACGAGGTGGCCTACCACGAGAAGTACCCCACCATCTACCACCTGAGAAAGAAACTGGTGGACAGCA
CCGACAAGGCCGACCTGCGGCTGATCTATCTGGCCCTGGCCCACATGATCAAGTTCCGGGGCCACTTCCT
GATCGAGGGCGACCTGAACCCCGACAACAGCGACGTGGACAAGCTGTTCATCCAGCTGGTGCAGACCTAC
AACCAGCTGTTCGAGGAAAACCCCATCAACGCCAGCGGCGTGGACGCCAAGGCCATCCTGTCTGCCAGAC
TGAGCAAGAGCAGACGGCTGGAAAATCTGATCGCCCAGCTGCCCGGCGAGAAGAAGAATGGCCTGTTCGG
AAACCTGATTGCCCTGAGCCTGGGCCTGACCCCCAACTTCAAGAGCAACTTCGACCTGGCCGAGGATGCC
AAACTGCAGCTGAGCAAGGACACCTACGACGACGACCTGGACAACCTGCTGGCCCAGATCGGCGACCAGT
ACGCCGACCTGTTTCTGGCCGCCAAGAACCTGTCCGACGCCATCCTGCTGAGCGACATCCTGAGAGTGAA
CACCGAGATCACCAAGGCCCCCCTGAGCGCCTCTATGATCAAGAGATACGACGAGCACCACCAGGACCTG
ACCCTGCTGAAAGCTCTCGTGCGGCAGCAGCTGCCTGAGAAGTACAAAGAGATTTTCTTCGACCAGAGCA
AGAACGGCTACGCCGGCTACATTGACGGCGGAGCCAGCCAGGAAGAGTTCTACAAGTTCATCAAGCCCAT
CCTGGAAAAGATGGACGGCACCGAGGAACTGCTCGTGAAGCTGAACAGAGAGGACCTGCTGCGGAAGCAG
CGGACCTTCGACAACGGCAGCATCCCCCACCAGATCCACCTGGGAGAGCTGCACGCCATTCTGCGGCGGC
AGGAAGATTTTTACCCATTCCTGAAGGACAACCGGGAAAAGATCGAGAAGATCCTGACCTTCCGCATCCC
CTACTACGTGGGCCCTCTGGCCAGGGGAAACAGCAGATTCGCCTGGATGACCAGAAAGAGCGAGGAAACC
ATCACCCCCTGGAACTTCGAGGAAGTGGTGGACAAGGGCGCTTCCGCCCAGAGCTTCATCGAGCGGATGA
CCAACTTCGATAAGAACCTGCCCAACGAGAAGGTGCTGCCCAAGCACAGCCTGCTGTACGAGTACTTCAC
CGTGTATAACGAGCTGACCAAAGTGAAATACGTGACCGAGGGAATGAGAAAGCCCGCCTTCCTGAGCGGC
GAGCAGAAAAAGGCCATCGTGGACCTGCTGTTCAAGACCAACCGGAAAGTGACCGTGAAGCAGCTGAAAG
AGGACTACTTCAAGAAAATCGAGTGCTTCGACTCCGTGGAAATCTCCGGCGTGGAAGATCGGTTCAACGC
CTCCCTGGGCACATACCACGATCTGCTGAAAATTATCAAGGACAAGGACTTCCTGGACAATGAGGAAAAC
GAGGACATTCTGGAAGATATCGTGCTGACCCTGACACTGTTTGAGGACAGAGAGATGATCGAGGAACGGC
TGAAAACCTATGCCCACCTGTTCGACGACAAAGTGATGAAGCAGCTGAAGCGGCGGAGATACACCGGCTG
GGGCAGGCTGAGCCGGAAGCTGATCAACGGCATCCGGGACAAGCAGTCCGGCAAGACAATCCTGGATTTC
CTGAAGTCCGACGGCTTCGCCAACAGAAACTTCATGCAGCTGATCCACGACGACAGCCTGACCTTTAAAG
AGGACATCCAGAAAGCCCAGGTGTCCGGCCAGGGCGATAGCCTGCACGAGCACATTGCCAATCTGGCCGG
CAGCCCCGCCATTAAGAAGGGCATCCTGCAGACAGTGAAGGTGGTGGACGAGCTCGTGAAAGTGATGGGC
CGGCACAAGCCCGAGAACATCGTGATCGAAATGGCCAGAGAGAACCAGACCACCCAGAAGGGACAGAAGA
ACAGCCGCGAGAGAATGAAGCGGATCGAAGAGGGCATCAAAGAGCTGGGCAGCCAGATCCTGAAAGAACA
CCCCGTGGAAAACACCCAGCTGCAGAACGAGAAGCTGTACCTGTACTACCTGCAGAATGGGCGGGATATG
TACGTGGACCAGGAACTGGACATCAACCGGCTGTCCGACTACGATGTGGACCATATCGTGCCTCAGAGCT
TTCTGAAGGACGACTCCATCGACAACAAGGTGCTGACCAGAAGCGACAAGAACCGGGGCAAGAGCGACAA
CGTGCCCTCCGAAGAGGTCGTGAAGAAGATGAAGAACTACTGGCGGCAGCTGCTGAACGCCAAGCTGATT
ACCCAGAGAAAGTTCGACAATCTGACCAAGGCCGAGAGAGGCGGCCTGAGCGAACTGGATAAGGCCGGCT
TCATCAAGAGACAGCTGGTGGAAACCCGGCAGATCACAAAGCACGTGGCACAGATCCTGGACTCCCGGAT
GAACACTAAGTACGACGAGAATGACAAGCTGATCCGGGAAGTGAAAGTGATCACCCTGAAGTCCAAGCTG
GTGTCCGATTTCCGGAAGGATTTCCAGTTTTACAAAGTGCGCGAGATCAACAACTACCACCACGCCCACG
ACGCCTACCTGAACGCCGTCGTGGGAACCGCCCTGATCAAAAAGTACCCTAAGCTGGAAAGCGAGTTCGT
GTACGGCGACTACAAGGTGTACGACGTGCGGAAGATGATCGCCAAGAGCGAGCAGGAAATCGGCAAGGCT
ACCGCCAAGTACTTCTTCTACAGCAACATCATGAACTTTTTCAAGACCGAGATTACCCTGGCCAACGGCG
AGATCCGGAAGCGGCCTCTGATCGAGACAAACGGCGAAACCGGGGAGATCGTGTGGGATAAGGGCCGGGA
TTTTGCCACCGTGCGGAAAGTGCTGAGCATGCCCCAAGTGAATATCGTGAAAAAGACCGAGGTGCAGACA
GGCGGCTTCAGCAAAGAGTCTATCCTGCCCAAGAGGAACAGCGATAAGCTGATCGCCAGAAAGAAGGACT
GGGACCCTAAGAAGTACGGCGGCTTCGACAGCCCCACCGTGGCCTATTCTGTGCTGGTGGTGGCCAAAGT
GGAAAAGGGCAAGTCCAAGAAACTGAAGAGTGTGAAAGAGCTGCTGGGGATCACCATCATGGAAAGAAGC
AGCTTCGAGAAGAATCCCATCGACTTTCTGGAAGCCAAGGGCTACAAAGAAGTGAAAAAGGACCTGATCA
TCAAGCTGCCTAAGTACTCCCTGTTCGAGCTGGAAAACGGCCGGAAGAGAATGCTGGCCTCTGCCGGCGA
ACTGCAGAAGGGAAACGAACTGGCCCTGCCCTCCAAATATGTGAACTTCCTGTACCTGGCCAGCCACTAT
GAGAAGCTGAAGGGCTCCCCCGAGGATAATGAGCAGAAACAGCTGTTTGTGGAACAGCACAAGCACTACC
TGGACGAGATCATCGAGCAGATCAGCGAGTTCTCCAAGAGAGTGATCCTGGCCGACGCTAATCTGGACAA
AGTGCTGTCCGCCTACAACAAGCACCGGGATAAGCCCATCAGAGAGCAGGCCGAGAATATCATCCACCTG
TTTACCCTGACCAATCTGGGAGCCCCTGCCGCCTTCAAGTACTTTGACACCACCATCGACCGGAAGAGGT
ACACCAGCACCAAAGAGGTGCTGGACGCCACCCTGATCCACCAGAGCATCACCGGCCTGTACGAGACACG
GATCGACCTGTCTCAGCTGGGAGGCGACAAGCGACCTGCCGCCACAAAGAAGGCTGGACAGGCTAAGAAG
AAGAAAGATTACAAAGACGATGACGATAAGGGATCCGGCGCAACAAACTTCTCTCTGCTGAAACAAGCCG
GAGATGTCGAAGAGAATCCTGGACCGACCGAGTACAAGCCCACGGTGCGCCTCGCC
